Addgene plasmid #121329: pUC57-Kan_FR13_00118791
Purpose: Level 0 Golden-Gate compatible vector
Depositing lab: Sophien Kamoun. Depositing organization: Sainsbury Laboratory, Norwich. Publication: A Clone Resource of Magnaporthe oryzae Effectors That Share Sequence and Structural Similarities Across Host-Specific Lineages. Petit-Houdenot Y, Langner T, Harant A, Win J, Kamoun S. Mol Plant Microbe Interact. 2020 Aug;33(8):1032-1035. doi: 10.1094/MPMI-03-20-0052-A. Epub 2020 Jun 22. PubMed 32460610.
Backbone
  Vector backbone: pUC57-Kan
  Backbone size w/o insert (bp): 2626
  Vector type: Golden Gate
  Selectable markers: lacZ
Growth in bacteria
  Bacterial resistance: Kanamycin, 50 μg/mL
  Growth temperature: 37°C
  Growth strain: DH5alpha
  Copy number: High Copy
Gene/Insert
  Gene/Insert name: FR13_00118791
  Mutation: Magnaporthe oryzae
  Cloning method: Restriction Enzyme; 5′ cloning site EcoRV (unknown if destroyed); 3′ cloning site EcoRV (unknown if destroyed)
  Sequencing primers: 5′ M13Fw; 3′ M13Rv
Terms and licenses: Academic/Nonprofit Terms; Industry Terms: Not Available to Industry
How to cite: pUC57-Kan_FR13_00118791 was a gift from Sophien Kamoun (Addgene plasmid # 121329 ; http://n2t.net/addgene:121329 ; RRID:Addgene_121329)
