[The description below was written by a language model from this plasmid's Addgene catalogue record and pLannotate feature annotations shown in this document.]
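Description:
pUC57-Kan_FR13_00118791 is a small, high-copy bacterial cloning plasmid that serves as a Level 0 module in a Golden Gate assembly system. It is built on the pUC57-Kan backbone, replicates in E. coli from a ColE1/pUC-type origin, and is selected with kanamycin through an aminoglycoside phosphotransferase gene (aph(3')-Ia) that the annotation places downstream of a bla (AmpR) promoter. The remaining backbone annotations are short remnants of pBR322-derived sequence (partial bom, rop and lacI fragments) that are not expected to be functional.

The insert, FR13_00118791, is recorded as coming from the fungus Magnaporthe oryzae, and the associated publication describes a clone resource of effectors from this fungus. It was placed into the EcoRV site of the pUC57 polylinker, and the record does not say whether those sites survive. The feature table carries no annotation for the insert itself. It presumably lies in the unannotated gap between the lacZα fragment and the lac operator/lac promoter/CAP site, which is consistent with interruption of the lacZα reading frame and with lacZ being listed as a screening marker. Comparing the full sequence length with the stated backbone size suggests an insert of only a few hundred base pairs. M13 forward and reverse primer sites flank the cloning region for sequence verification.

The lac promoter is a backbone element, and the plasmid has no eukaryotic promoter, tag or terminator, so it is a storage and donor vector rather than an expression construct. As a Level 0 part, its coding module is meant to be released by type IIS restriction digestion and assembled with promoters, tags and terminators into higher-level transcription units. The record does not state the specific enzyme or overhangs.
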