Features (pLannotate 1.2.2; 10 found; start..end, strand, type, name):
    137..236     +  misc_feature   bom (fragment): basis of mobility region from pBR322
    242..399     -  CDS            lacZα (fragment): LacZα fragment of β-galactosidase; lacZ fragment
    732..748     -  protein_bind   lac operator: The lac repressor binds to the lac operator to inhibit transcription in E. coli. This inhibition can be relieved by adding lactose or isopropyl-β-D-thiogalactopyranoside (IPTG). lac repressor encoded by lacI
    756..786     -  promoter       lac promoter: promoter for the E. coli lac operon
    801..822     -  protein_bind   CAP binding site: CAP binding activates transcription in the presence of cAMP. E. coli catabolite activator protein
    835..927     -  CDS            lacI (fragment): lac repressor; lacI; The lac repressor binds to the lac operator to inhibit transcription in E. coli. This inhibition can be relieved by adding lactose or isopropyl-β-D-thiogalactopyranoside (IPTG).
   1110..1698    -  rep_origin     ori: high-copy-number ColE1/pMB1/pBR322/pUC origin of replication
   1869..2684    -  CDS            KanR: aminoglycoside phosphotransferase; aph(3')-Ia; confers resistance to kanamycin in bacteria or G418 (Geneticin®) in eukaryotes
   2685..2789    -  promoter       AmpR promoter: bla
   2884..35      +  CDS            rop (fragment) (across the origin): Rop protein, which maintains plasmids at low copy number; rop
>Addgene plasmid #121329 | pUC57-Kan_FR13_00118791 | depositor full sequence | sequence record 231402 | pUC57-Kan_FR13_00118791 sequence 2884 bps
TCGCGCGTTTCGGTGATGACGGTGAAAACCTCTGACACATGCAGCTCCCGGAGACGGTCACAGCTTGTCT
GTAAGCGGATGCCGGGAGCAGACAAGCCCGTCAGGGCGCGTCAGCGGGTGTTGGCGGGTGTCGGGGCTGG
CTTAACTATGCGGCATCAGAGCAGATTGTACTGAGAGTGCACCATATGCGGTGTGAAATACCGCACAGAT
GCGTAAGGAGAAAATACCGCATCAGGCGCCATTCGCCATTCAGGCTGCGCAACTGTTGGGAAGGGCGATC
GGTGCGGGCCTCTTCGCTATTACGCCAGCTGGCGAAAGGGGGATGTGCTGCAAGGCGATTAAGTTGGGTA
ACGCCAGGGTTTTCCCAGTCACGACGTTGTAAAACGACGGCCAGTGAATTGACGCGTATTGGGATGGAAC
TTGGTCTCTAAGCTCAATTAGCTTTTTTACCTTTATTCAAATGTGGATTTGGAGAAGAAACTTGTTGAAC
AATTTCTGGATGTTTTTGTTTATAATGTTGTTCATATTCATCAACATTTGGAAAACCACCTTGTTCACAA
GTCAAACATTTAATAGATGGTGGTCTAACTTTATCACCTTCAGCTCTAGCTTGCAATTGACCACCATCAA
CATCAACACCAGCTGGAGTTGGCAACATTAGAGACCAAGTTCCATCCCAATGGCGCGCCGAGCTTGGCTC
GAGCATGGTCATAGCTGTTTCCTGTGTGAAATTGTTATCCGCTCACAATTCCACACAACATACGAGCCGG
AAGCATAAAGTGTAAAGCCTGGGGTGCCTAATGAGTGAGCTAACTCACATTAATTGCGTTGCGCTCACTG
CCCGCTTTCCAGTCGGGAAACCTGTCGTGCCAGCTGCATTAATGAATCGGCCAACGCGCGGGGAGAGGCG
GTTTGCGTATTGGGCGCTCTTCCGCTTCCTCGCTCACTGACTCGCTGCGCTCGGTCGTTCGGCTGCGGCG
AGCGGTATCAGCTCACTCAAAGGCGGTAATACGGTTATCCACAGAATCAGGGGATAACGCAGGAAAGAAC
ATGTGAGCAAAAGGCCAGCAAAAGGCCAGGAACCGTAAAAAGGCCGCGTTGCTGGCGTTTTTCCATAGGC
TCCGCCCCCCTGACGAGCATCACAAAAATCGACGCTCAAGTCAGAGGTGGCGAAACCCGACAGGACTATA
AAGATACCAGGCGTTTCCCCCTGGAAGCTCCCTCGTGCGCTCTCCTGTTCCGACCCTGCCGCTTACCGGA
TACCTGTCCGCCTTTCTCCCTTCGGGAAGCGTGGCGCTTTCTCATAGCTCACGCTGTAGGTATCTCAGTT
CGGTGTAGGTCGTTCGCTCCAAGCTGGGCTGTGTGCACGAACCCCCCGTTCAGCCCGACCGCTGCGCCTT
ATCCGGTAACTATCGTCTTGAGTCCAACCCGGTAAGACACGACTTATCGCCACTGGCAGCAGCCACTGGT
AACAGGATTAGCAGAGCGAGGTATGTAGGCGGTGCTACAGAGTTCTTGAAGTGGTGGCCTAACTACGGCT
ACACTAGAAGAACAGTATTTGGTATCTGCGCTCTGCTGAAGCCAGTTACCTTCGGAAAAAGAGTTGGTAG
CTCTTGATCCGGCAAACAAACCACCGCTGGTAGCGGTGGTTTTTTTGTTTGCAAGCAGCAGATTACGCGC
AGAAAAAAAGGATCTCAAGAAGATCCTTTGATCTTTTCTACGGGGTCTGACGCTCAGTGGAACGAAAACT
CACGTTAAGGGATTTTGGTCATGAGATTATCAAAAAGGATCTTCACCTAGATCCTTTTAAATTAAAAATG
AAGTTTTAAATCAATCTAAAGTATATATGAGTAAACTTGGTCTGACAGTTAGAAAAACTCATCGAGCATC
AAATGAAACTGCAATTTATTCATATCAGGATTATCAATACCATATTTTTGAAAAAGCCGTTTCTGTAATG
AAGGAGAAAACTCACCGAGGCAGTTCCATAGGATGGCAAGATCCTGGTATCGGTCTGCGATTCCGACTCG
TCCAACATCAATACAACCTATTAATTTCCCCTCGTCAAAAATAAGGTTATCAAGTGAGAAATCACCATGA
GTGACGACTGAATCCGGTGAGAATGGCAAAAGTTTATGCATTTCTTTCCAGACTTGTTCAACAGGCCAGC
CATTACGCTCGTCATCAAAATCACTCGCATCAACCAAACCGTTATTCATTCGTGATTGCGCCTGAGCGAG
ACGAAATACGCGATCGCTGTTAAAAGGACAATTACAAACAGGAATCGAATGCAACCGGCGCAGGAACACT
GCCAGCGCATCAACAATATTTTCACCTGAATCAGGATATTCTTCTAATACCTGGAATGCTGTTTTCCCAG
GGATCGCAGTGGTGAGTAACCATGCATCATCAGGAGTACGGATAAAATGCTTGATGGTCGGAAGAGGCAT
AAATTCCGTCAGCCAGTTTAGTCTGACCATCTCATCTGTAACATCATTGGCAACGCTACCTTTGCCATGT
TTCAGAAACAACTCTGGCGCATCGGGCTTCCCATACAATCGATAGATTGTCGCACCTGATTGCCCGACAT
TATCGCGAGCCCATTTATACCCATATAAATCAGCATCCATGTTGGAATTTAATCGCGGCCTAGAGCAAGA
CGTTTCCCGTTGAATATGGCTCATACTCTTCCTTTTTCAATATTATTGAAGCATTTATCAGGGTTATTGT
CTCATGAGCGGATACATATTTGAATGTATTTAGAAAAATAAACAAATAGGGGTTCCGCGCACATTTCCCC
GAAAAGTGCCACCTGACGTCTAAGAAACCATTATTATCATGACATTAACCTATAAAAATAGGCGTATCAC
GAGGCCCTTTCGTC
