>Addgene plasmid #121329 | pUC57-Kan_FR13_00118791 | depositor partial sequence | sequence record 230910 | FR13_00118791
TTGGTCTCTAATGTTGCCAACTCCAGCTGGTGTTGATGTTGATGGTGGTCAATTGCAAGCTAGAGCTGAA
GGTGATAAAGTTAGACCACCATCTATTAAATGTTTGACTTGTGAACAAGGTGGTTTTCCAAATGTTGATG
AATATGAACAACATTATAAACAAAAACATCCAGAAATTGTTCAACAAGTTTCTTCTCCAAATCCACATTT
GAATAAAGGTAAAAAAGCTAATTGAGCTTAGAGACCAA
