>Addgene plasmid #121329 | pUC57-Kan_FR13_00118791 | depositor partial sequence | sequence record 230911 | empty_vector
TCGCGCGTTTCGGTGATGACGGTGAAAACCTCTGACACATGCAGCTCCCGGAGACGGTCACAGCTTGTCT
GTAAGCGGATGCCGGGAGCAGACAAGCCCGTCAGGGCGCGTCAGCGGGTGTTGGCGGGTGTCGGGGCTGG
CTTAACTATGCGGCATCAGAGCAGATTGTACTGAGAGTGCACCATATGCGGTGTGAAATACCGCACAGAT
GCGTAAGGAGAAAATACCGCATCAGGCGCCATTCGCCATTCAGGCTGCGCAACTGTTGGGAAGGGCGATC
GGTGCGGGCCTCTTCGCTATTACGCCAGCTGGCGAAAGGGGGATGTGCTGCAAGGCGATTAAGTTGGGTA
ACGCCAGGGTTTTCCCAGTCACGACGTTGTAAAACGACGGCCAGTGAATTGACGCGTATTGGGATATCCC
AATGGCGCGCCGAGCTTGGCTCGAGCATGGTCATAGCTGTTTCCTGTGTGAAATTGTTATCCGCTCACAA
TTCCACACAACATACGAGCCGGAAGCATAAAGTGTAAAGCCTGGGGTGCCTAATGAGTGAGCTAACTCAC
ATTAATTGCGTTGCGCTCACTGCCCGCTTTCCAGTCGGGAAACCTGTCGTGCCAGCTGCATTAATGAATC
GGCCAACGCGCGGGGAGAGGCGGTTTGCGTATTGGGCGCTCTTCCGCTTCCTCGCTCACTGACTCGCTGC
GCTCGGTCGTTCGGCTGCGGCGAGCGGTATCAGCTCACTCAAAGGCGGTAATACGGTTATCCACAGAATC
AGGGGATAACGCAGGAAAGAACATGTGAGCAAAAGGCCAGCAAAAGGCCAGGAACCGTAAAAAGGCCGCG
TTGCTGGCGTTTTTCCATAGGCTCCGCCCCCCTGACGAGCATCACAAAAATCGACGCTCAAGTCAGAGGT
GGCGAAACCCGACAGGACTATAAAGATACCAGGCGTTTCCCCCTGGAAGCTCCCTCGTGCGCTCTCCTGT
TCCGACCCTGCCGCTTACCGGATACCTGTCCGCCTTTCTCCCTTCGGGAAGCGTGGCGCTTTCTCATAGC
TCACGCTGTAGGTATCTCAGTTCGGTGTAGGTCGTTCGCTCCAAGCTGGGCTGTGTGCACGAACCCCCCG
TTCAGCCCGACCGCTGCGCCTTATCCGGTAACTATCGTCTTGAGTCCAACCCGGTAAGACACGACTTATC
GCCACTGGCAGCAGCCACTGGTAACAGGATTAGCAGAGCGAGGTATGTAGGCGGTGCTACAGAGTTCTTG
AAGTGGTGGCCTAACTACGGCTACACTAGAAGAACAGTATTTGGTATCTGCGCTCTGCTGAAGCCAGTTA
CCTTCGGAAAAAGAGTTGGTAGCTCTTGATCCGGCAAACAAACCACCGCTGGTAGCGGTGGTTTTTTTGT
TTGCAAGCAGCAGATTACGCGCAGAAAAAAAGGATCTCAAGAAGATCCTTTGATCTTTTCTACGGGGTCT
GACGCTCAGTGGAACGAAAACTCACGTTAAGGGATTTTGGTCATGAGATTATCAAAAAGGATCTTCACCT
AGATCCTTTTAAATTAAAAATGAAGTTTTAAATCAATCTAAAGTATATATGAGTAAACTTGGTCTGACAG
TTAGAAAAACTCATCGAGCATCAAATGAAACTGCAATTTATTCATATCAGGATTATCAATACCATATTTT
TGAAAAAGCCGTTTCTGTAATGAAGGAGAAAACTCACCGAGGCAGTTCCATAGGATGGCAAGATCCTGGT
ATCGGTCTGCGATTCCGACTCGTCCAACATCAATACAACCTATTAATTTCCCCTCGTCAAAAATAAGGTT
ATCAAGTGAGAAATCACCATGAGTGACGACTGAATCCGGTGAGAATGGCAAAAGTTTATGCATTTCTTTC
CAGACTTGTTCAACAGGCCAGCCATTACGCTCGTCATCAAAATCACTCGCATCAACCAAACCGTTATTCA
TTCGTGATTGCGCCTGAGCGAGACGAAATACGCGATCGCTGTTAAAAGGACAATTACAAACAGGAATCGA
ATGCAACCGGCGCAGGAACACTGCCAGCGCATCAACAATATTTTCACCTGAATCAGGATATTCTTCTAAT
ACCTGGAATGCTGTTTTCCCAGGGATCGCAGTGGTGAGTAACCATGCATCATCAGGAGTACGGATAAAAT
GCTTGATGGTCGGAAGAGGCATAAATTCCGTCAGCCAGTTTAGTCTGACCATCTCATCTGTAACATCATT
GGCAACGCTACCTTTGCCATGTTTCAGAAACAACTCTGGCGCATCGGGCTTCCCATACAATCGATAGATT
GTCGCACCTGATTGCCCGACATTATCGCGAGCCCATTTATACCCATATAAATCAGCATCCATGTTGGAAT
TTAATCGCGGCCTAGAGCAAGACGTTTCCCGTTGAATATGGCTCATACTCTTCCTTTTTCAATATTATTG
AAGCATTTATCAGGGTTATTGTCTCATGAGCGGATACATATTTGAATGTATTTAGAAAAATAAACAAATA
GGGGTTCCGCGCACATTTCCCCGAAAAGTGCCACCTGACGTCTAAGAAACCATTATTATCATGACATTAA
CCTATAAAAATAGGCGTATCACGAGGCCCTTTCGTC
