>Addgene plasmid #121329 | pUC57-Kan_FR13_00118791 | addgene partial sequence | sequence record 238145 | M13-F20 5'-TGTAAAACGACGGCCAGT-3'
TTGGTCTCTAAGCTCAATTAGCTTTTTTACCTTTATTCAAATGTGGATTTGGAGAAGAAACTTGTTGAAC
AATTTCTGGATGTTTTTGTTTATAATGTTGTTCATATTCATCAACATTTGGAAAACCACCTTGTTCACAA
GTCAAACATTTAATAGATGGTGGTCTAACTTTATCACCTTCAGCTCTAGCTTGCAATTGACCACCATCAA
CATCAACACCAGCTGGAGTTGGCAACATTAGAGACCAAGTTCCATCCCAATGGCGCGCCGAGCTTGGCTC
GAGCATGGTCATAGCTGTTTCCTGTGTGAAATTGTTATCCGCTCACAATTCCACACAACATACGAGCCGG
AAGCATAAAGTGTAAAGCCTGGGGTGCCTAATGAGTGAGCTAACTCACATTAATTGCGTTGCGCTCACTG
CCCGCTTTCCAGTCGGGAAACCTGTCGTGCCAGCTGCATTAATGAATCGGCCAACGCGCGGGGAGAGGCG
GTTTGCGTATTGGGCGCTCTTCCGCTTCCTCGCTCACTGACTCGCTGCGCTCGGTCGTTCGGCTGCGGCG
AGCGGTATCAGCTCACTCAAAGGCGGTAATACGGTTATCCACAGAATCAGGGGATAACGCAGGAAAGAAC
ATGTGAGCAAAAGGCCAGCAAAAGGCCAGGAACCGTAAAAAGGCCGCGTTGCTGGCGTTTTTCCATAGGC
TCCGCCCCCCTGACGAGCATCACAAAAATCGACGCTCAAGTCAGAGGTGGCGAAACCCGACAGGACTATA
AAGATACCAGGCGTTTCCCCCTGGAAGCTCCCTCGTGCGCTCTCCTGTTCCGACCCTGCCGCTTACCGGA
TACCTGTCCGCCTTTCTCCCTTCGGGAAGCGTGGCGCTTTCTCATAGCTCACGCTGTAGGTATCTCAGTT
CGGTGTAGGTCGTTCGCTCCAAGCTGGGCTGTGTGCACGAACCCCCCGTTCAGCCCGACCGCTGCGCCTT
ATCCGGTAACTATCGTCTTGAGTCC
